>Addgene plasmid #73190 | pSLC-246 | depositor full sequence | sequence record 151367 | pSLC-246 sequence 4755 bps
AGATTGCAGCATTACACGTCTTGAGCGATTGTGTAGGCTGGAGCTGCTTCGAAGTTCCTATACTTTCTAG
AGAATAGGAACTTCGGAATAGGAACTTCAAGATCCCCTCACGCTGCCGCAAGCACTCAGGGCGCAAGGGC
TGCTAAAGGAAGCGGAACACGTAGAAAGCCAGTCCGCAGAAACGGTGCTGACCCCGGATGAATGTCAGCT
ACTGGGCTATCTGGACAAGGGAAAACGCAAGCGCAAAGAGAAAGCAGGTAGCTTGCAGTGGGCTTACATG
GCGATAGCTAGACTGGGCGGTTTTATGGACAGCAAGCGAACCGGAATTGCCAGCTGGGGCGCCCTCTGGT
AAGGTTGGGAAGCCCTGCAAAGTAAACTGGATGGCTTTCTTGCCGCCAAGGATCTGATGGCGCAGGGGAT
CAAGATCTGATCAAGAGACAGGATGAGGATCGTTTCGCATGATTGAACAAGATGGATTGCACGCAGGTTC
TCCGGCCGCTTGGGTGGAGAGGCTATTCGGCTATGACTGGGCACAACAGACAATCGGCTGCTCTGATGCC
GCCGTGTTCCGGCTGTCAGCGCAGGGGCGCCCGGTTCTTTTTGTCAAGACCGACCTGTCCGGTGCCCTGA
ATGAACTGCAGGACGAGGCAGCGCGGCTATCGTGGCTGGCCACGACGGGCGTTCCTTGCGCAGCTGTGCT
CGACGTTGTCACTGAAGCGGGAAGGGACTGGCTGCTATTGGGCGAAGTGCCGGGGCAGGATCTCCTGTCA
TCTCACCTTGCTCCTGCCGAGAAAGTATCCATCATGGCTGATGCAATGCGGCGGCTGCATACGCTTGATC
CGGCTACCTGCCCATTCGACCACCAAGCGAAACATCGCATCGAGCGAGCACGTACTCGGATGGAAGCCGG
TCTTGTCGATCAGGATGATCTGGACGAAGAGCATCAGGGGCTCGCGCCAGCCGAACTGTTCGCCAGGCTC
AAGGCGCGCATGCCCGACGGCGAGGATCTCGTCGTGACCCATGGCGATGCCTGCTTGCCGAATATCATGG
TGGAAAATGGCCGCTTTTCTGGATTCATCGACTGTGGCCGGCTGGGTGTGGCGGACCGCTATCAGGACAT
AGCGTTGGCTACCCGTGATATTGCTGAAGAGCTTGGCGGCGAATGGGCTGACCGCTTCCTCGTGCTTTAC
GGTATCGCCGCTCCCGATTCGCAGCGCATCGCCTTCTATCGCCTTCTTGACGAGTTCTTCTGAGCGGGAC
TCTGGGGTTCGAAATGACCGACCAAGCGACGCCCAACCTGCCATCACGAGATTTCGATTCCACCGCCGCC
TTCTATGAAAGGTTGGGCTTCGGAATCGTTTTCCGGGACGCCGGCTGGATGATCCTCCAGCGCGGGGATC
TCATGCTGGAGTTCTTCGCCCACCCCAGCTTCAAAAGCGATCCTCCGCGGCCCATCCAGTGCAAAGCTAG
CTTCTTCGTCTGTTTCTACTGGTATTGGCACAAACCTGATTCCAATTTGAGCAAGGCTATGTGCCATCTC
GATACTCGTTCTTAACTCAACAGAAGATGCTTTGTGCATACAGCCCCTCGTTTATTATTTATCTCCTCAG
CCAGCCGCTGTGCTTTCAGTGGATTTCGGATAACAGAAAGGCCGGGAAATACCCAGCCTCGCTTTGTAAC
GGAGTAGAGACGAAAGTGATTGCGCCTACCCGGATATTATCGTGAGGATGCGTCATCGCCATTAATTCAC
TGATCAGTGATAAGCTGTCAAACATGAGAATTCGCGGATCCCTAGAGCCCGCGGGCTTTTTCCCATTGGC
GGCGGATGGCGTTGCGCACGAAGTTGTCCAGTTGGCCCATGAGGACCTCCCGGTACATCGGCTTGGCCGG
CATGATGGTGTAGTGGGTGGCTTGCAGGCGCTTGTTGTAGCTGTCCTGCTTCACCTTAAGGTCCGGCGGG
ATGTCGGTGCCGTCGGGTATCACGAAGTCGCCGTCGGCGCGGCGCAGCACGCCGGCGCGGTCGAACACCG
AGGTGCCGCCGGTGTCCGGGGCGTAGAGGCCGTCGCGGCCGGCGACGATGTCCGGCGCGCGGGCGGGGAC
GCCAGGGGTGTTGGGGCTGTCGAAGGTCGGATGCAGCAGCGGGGCGACTTCCGCAGCCTCGGCGAGTTCC
TTGTCGGGATGCAGGTAGCGACCGACGTCGCCGTCGTAGTTGGCCTTGAATACCGCCCGGTAGAGGGTGA
GGCTGGTTTTCTCGTAGTCGTAGGACATCTATTTTACCTCCTCATATGGTGATCCTGCTGAATTTCATTA
CGACCAGTCTAAAAAGCGCCTGAATTCGCGACCTTCTCGTTACTGACAGGAAAATGGGCCATTGGCAACC
AGGGAAAGATGAACGTGATGATGTTCACAATTTGCTGAATTGTGGTGATGTGATGCTCACCGCATTTCCT
GAAAATTCACGCTGTATCTTGAAAAATCGACGTTTTTTACGTGGTTTTCCGTCGAAAATTTAAGGTAAGA
ACCTGACCTCGTGATTACTATTTCGCCGTGTTGACGACATCAGGAGGCCACCATGGCCTCGACTAGTTCC
GGACAGCTGCAGGCATGCAAGCTTGGCACTGGCCACGCAAAAAGGCCATCCGTCAGGATGGCCTTCTGCT
TAATTTGATGCCTGGCAGTTTATGGCGGGCGTCCTGCCCGCCACCCTCCGGGCCGTTGCTTCGCAACGTT
CAAATCCGCTCCCGGCGGATTTGTCCTACTCAGGAGAGCGTTCACCGACAAACAACAGATAAAACGAAAG
GCCCAGTCTTTCGACTGAGCCTTTCGTTTTATTTGATGCCTGGCAGTTCCCTACTCTCGCATGGGGAGAC
CCCACACTACCATCGGGGGCCATCGATGCAGGTGGCACTTTGGGGACGTCAGGATCGCTCTGAAGTTCCT
ATACTTTCTAGAGAATAGGAACTTCGGAATAGGAACTAAGGAGGATATTCATATGGACCATGGCTAATTC
CCATGTCAGCCGTTAAGTGTTCCTGTGTCACTCAAAATTGCTTTGAGAGGCTCTAAGGGCTTCTCAGTGC
GTTACATCCCTGGCTTGTTGTCCACAACCGTTAAACCTTAAAAGCTTTAAAAGCCTTATATATTCTTTTT
TTTCTTATAAAACTTAAAACCTTAGAGGCTATTTAAGTTGCTGATTTATATTAATTTTATTGTTCAAACA
TGAGAGCTTAGTACGTGAAACATGAGAGCTTAGTACGTTAGCCATGAGAGCTTAGTACGTTAGCCATGAG
GGTTTAGTTCGTTAAACATGAGAGCTTAGTACGTTAAACATGAGAGCTTAGTACGTGAAACATGAGAGCT
TAGTACGTACTATCAACAGGTTGAACTGCGGATCTTGCGGCCGCAAAAATTAAAAATGAAGTTTTAAATC
AATCTAAAGTATATATGAGTAAACTTGGTCTGACAGTTACCAATGCTTAATCAGTGAGGCACCTATCTCA
GCGATCTGTCTATTTCGTTCATCCATAGTTGCCTGACTCCCCGTCGTGTAGATAACTACGATACGGGAGG
GCTTACCATCTGGCCCCAGTGCTGCAATGATACCGCGAGACCCACGCTCACCGGCTCCAGATTTATCAGC
AATAAACCAGCCAGCCGGAAGGGCCGAGCGCAGAAGTGGTCCTGCAACTTTATCCGCCTCCATCCAGTCT
ATTAATTGTTGCCGGGAAGCTAGAGTAAGTAGTTCGCCAGTTAATAGTTTGCGCAACGTTGTTGCCATTG
CTACAGGCATCGTGGTGTCACGCTCGTCGTTTGGTATGGCTTCATTCAGCTCCGGTTCCCAACGATCAAG
GCGAGTTACATGATCCCCCATGTTGTGCAAAAAAGCGGTTAGCTCCTTCGGTCCTCCGATCGTTGTCAGA
AGTAAGTTGGCCGCAGTGTTATCACTCATGGTTATGGCAGCACTGCATAATTCTCTTACTGTCATGCCAT
CCGTAAGATGCTTTTCTGTGACTGGTGAGTACTCAACCAAGTCATTCTGAGAATAGTGTATGCGGCGACC
GAGTTGCTCTTGCCCGGCGTCAATACGGGATAATACCGCGCCACATAGCAGAACTTTAAAAGTGCTCATC
ATTGGAAAACGTTCTTCGGGGCGAAAACTCTCAAGGATCTTACCGCTGTTGAGATCCAGTTCGATGTAAC
CCACTCGTGCACCCAACTGATCTTCAGCATCTTTTACTTTCACCAGCGTTTCTGGGTGAGCAAAAACAGG
AAGGCAAAATGCCGCAAAAAAGGGAATAAGGGCGACACGGAAATGTTGAATACTCATACTCTTCCTTTTT
CAATATTATTGAAGCATTTATCAGGGTTATTGTCTCATGAGCGGATACATATTTGAATGTATTTAGAAAA
ATAAACAAATAGGGGTTCCGCGCACATTTCCCCGAAAAGTGCCACCTGCATCGATGGCCCCCCGATGGTA
GTGTGGGGTCTCCCCATGCGAGAGTAGGGAACTGCCAGGCATCAAATAAAACGAAAGGCTCAGTCGAAAG
ACTGGGCCTTTCGTTTTATCTGTTGTTTGTCGGTGAACGCTCTCCTGAGTAGGACAAATCCGCCGGGAGC
GGATTTGAACGTTGCGAAGCAACGGCCCGGAGGGTGGCGGGCAGGACGCCCGCCATAAACTGCCAGGCAT
CAAATTAAGCAGAAGGCCATCCTGACGGATGGCCTTTTTGCGTGGCCAGTGCCAAGCTTGCATGC
Features (pLannotate 1.2.2; 16 found; start..end, strand, type, name):
     51..98      -  protein_bind   FRT: FLP-mediated recombination occurs in the 8-bp core sequence TCTAGAAA (Turan and Bode, 2011). FLP recombinase from the Saccharomyces cerevisiae 2μ plasmid
     92..427     +  CDS            tnpA (fragment): TN5P_ECOLX - Also known as tnp. Experimental evidence at protein level: Swiss-Prot protein existence level 1. Mediates transposition of transposon Tn5 by a 'cut and paste' mechanism. First, the monomeric transposase binds the 19 bp inverted DNA repeats flanking the transposon. Then, dimerization of the DNA- bound transposase creates a synaptic DNA complex. After nicking of the first DNA strand, excision of the transposon proceeds through a series of intermediates. The transposase then mediates the insertion of the transposon at a new site by strand transfer. The activity of the wild- type tran
    459..1250    +  CDS            neo: KKA2_KLEPN - Also known as kan, nptII. Experimental evidence at protein level: Swiss-Prot protein existence level 1. Resistance to kanamycin, neomycin, paromomycin, ribostamycin, butirosin and gentamicin B. From Klebsiella pneumoniae.
   1274..1483    +  CDS            ble (fragment): BLE_KLEPN - Experimental evidence at protein level: Swiss-Prot protein existence level 1. Binding protein with a strong affinity to the bleomycin family of antibiotics. Binds to CL990; an antimitotic-antibiotic compound. From Klebsiella pneumoniae.
   1486..1732    -  terminator     λ tL3 terminator: transcription terminator tL3 from phage λ
   1795..2268    -  CDS            tse2: TSE2_PSEAE - Experimental evidence at protein level: Swiss-Prot protein existence level 1. Toxin secreted by the H1 type VI (H1-T6SS) secretion system into the cytoplasm of recipient cells (PubMed:20114026). Acts likely as a NAD-dependent cytotoxin towards both prokaryotic and eukaryotic cells (PubMed:26749446). From Pseudomonas aeruginosa (strain ATCC 15692 / DSM 22644 / CIP 104116 / JCM 14847 / LMG 12228 / 1C / PRS 101 / PAO1).
   2309..2427    -  promoter       rhaB promoter: promoter of the E. coli rhaBAD operon, conferring tight induction with L-rhamnose and repression with D-glucose in the presence of RhaR and RhaS (Giacalone et al., 2006)
   2597..2614    +  misc_feature   MCS (fragment): pUC18/19 multiple cloning site
   2630..2657    -  terminator     rrnB T2 terminator: transcription terminator T2 from the E. coli rrnB gene
   2749..2835    -  terminator     rrnB T1 terminator: Escherichia coli rrnB; transcription terminator T1 from the E. coli rrnB gene
   2932..2965    -  protein_bind   FRT (minimal): supports FLP-mediated excision but not integration (Turan and Bode, 2011) FLP recombinase from the Saccharomyces cerevisiae 2μ plasmid
   3014..3370    -  rep_origin     R6K γ ori: γ replication origin from E. coli plasmid R6K; requires the R6K initiator protein pi for replication
   3467..4327    -  CDS            AmpR: β-lactamase; bla; confers resistance to ampicillin, carbenicillin, and related antibiotics
   4328..4432    -  promoter       AmpR promoter: bla
   4523..4609    +  terminator     rrnB T1 terminator: Escherichia coli rrnB; transcription terminator T1 from the E. coli rrnB gene
   4701..4728    +  terminator     rrnB T2 terminator: transcription terminator T2 from the E. coli rrnB gene
