[The description below was written by a language model from this plasmid's Addgene catalogue record and pLannotate feature annotations shown in this document.]
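Description:
pSLC-246 is a bacterial template plasmid built on the pKD4 backbone, the kind of vector used as a PCR template for recombineering cassettes. It replicates from the R6K γ origin, which depends on the π initiator protein, so it is maintained only in pir-expressing hosts such as the Pir1 strain listed in the record. That dependence also keeps the template from persisting in ordinary target strains. The plasmid carries a β-lactamase gene (AmpR) with its own promoter on the backbone, and a neo/nptII kanamycin resistance gene, which is the recorded selection for propagation. The total size is about 4.76 kb.

The payload is a dual-selection cassette bracketed by FRT sites. Between them lie the kanamycin marker for positive selection (with adjoining Tn5-derived tnpA and ble fragments) and, in the opposite orientation, the Pseudomonas aeruginosa type VI secretion toxin gene tse2. This gene is driven by the E. coli rhaB promoter and followed by a λ tL3 terminator. PrhaB is induced by L-rhamnose and repressed by glucose, so the toxin stays silent until rhamnose is added. Cells retaining the cassette are then killed, which provides negative selection. rrnB T1/T2 terminators flank regions of the plasmid and insulate them from read-through transcription, and the FRT sites should in principle allow FLP-mediated excision.

The backbone notes mention insertion of a chloramphenicol resistance gene during construction, but no such gene appears in the feature table. According to the record and its associated publication title, the construct serves as a template for positive/negative selection in genetic manipulation of unmodified Enterobacteriaceae.
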