Addgene plasmid #73190: pSLC-246
Purpose: Template plasmid which encodes kanamycin resistance gene for positive selection and toxin gene (tse2) under the control of rhamnose induceable promoter (PrhaB) for negative selection.
Depositing lab: Swaine Chen. Depositing organization: National University of Singapore. Publication: A set of powerful negative selection systems for unmodified Enterobacteriaceae. Khetrapal V, Mehershahi K, Rafee S, Chen S, Lim CL, Chen SL. Nucleic Acids Res. 2015 Jul 27;43(13):e83. doi: 10.1093/nar/gkv248. Epub 2015 Mar 23. PubMed 25800749.
Backbone
  Vector backbone: pKD4
  Backbone manufacturer: Barry L. Wanner
  Backbone size w/o insert (bp): 3300
  Total vector size (bp): 4760
  Modifications to backbone: First inserted SmaI, AatII, SacII sites and chloramphenicol resistance gene at Afe1 site, followed by insertion of PrhaB-tse2 at SmaI site using blunt cloning.
  Vector type: Bacterial Expression
  Selectable markers: Ampicillin
Growth in bacteria
  Bacterial resistance: Kanamycin, 50 μg/mL
  Growth temperature: 37°C
  Growth strain: Pir1
  Growth instructions: Add 2% glucose
  Copy number: Unknown
Gene/Insert
  Gene/Insert name: PrhaB-tse2
  GenBank ID: NC_002516.2
  Promoter: PrhaB
  Cloning method: Restriction Enzyme; 5′ cloning site SmaI (destroyed during cloning); 3′ cloning site SmaI (destroyed during cloning)
  Sequencing primers: 5′ 5’ CGGAATCGTTTTCCGGGACG 3’; 3′ 5’ ATTAGCCATGGTCCATATGA 3’
Terms and licenses: Academic/Nonprofit Terms; Industry Terms: Not Available to Industry
How to cite: pSLC-246 was a gift from Swaine Chen (Addgene plasmid # 73190 ; http://n2t.net/addgene:73190 ; RRID:Addgene_73190)
