>Addgene plasmid #73190 | pSLC-246 | addgene partial sequence | sequence record 151345 | Neo-F 5'-CGTTGGCTACCCGTGATATT-3'
GGGCTGACCGCTTCCTCGTGCTTTACGGTATCGCCGCTCCCGATTCGCAGCGCATCGCCTTCTATCGCCT
TCTTGACGAGTTCTTCTGAGCGGGACTCTGGGGTTCGAAATGACCGACCAAGCGACGCCCAACCTGCCAT
CACGAGATTTCGATTCCACCGCCGCCTTCTATGAAAGGTTGGGCTTCGGAATCGTTTTCCGGGACGCCGG
CTGGATGATCCTCCAGCGCGGGGATCTCATGCTGGAGTTCTTCGCCCACCCCAGCTTCAAAAGCGATCCT
CCGCGGCCCATCCAGTGCAAAGCTAGCTTCTTCGTCTGTTTCTACTGGTATTGGCACAAACCTGATTCCA
ATTTGAGCAAGGCTATGTGCCATCTCGATACTCGTTCTTAACTCAACAGAAGATGCTTTGTGCATACAGC
CCCTCGTTTATTATTTATCTCCTCAGCCAGCCGCTGTGCTTTCAGTGGATTTCGGATAACAGAAAGGCCG
GGAAATACCCAGCCTCGCTTTGTAACGGAGTAGAGACGAAAGTGATTGCGCCTACCCGGATATTATCGTG
AGGATGCGTCATCGCCATTAATTCACTGATCAGTGATAAGCTGTCAAACATGAGAATTCGCGGATCCCTA
GAGCCCGCGGGCTTTTTCCCATTGGCGGCGGATGGCGTTGCGCACGAAGTTGTCCAGTTGGCCCATGAGG
ACCTCCCGGTACATCGGCTTGGCCGGCATGATGGTGTAGTGGGTGGCTTGCAGGCGCTTGTTGTAGCTGT
CCTGCTTCACCTTAAGGTCCGGCGGGATGTCGGTGCCGTCGGGTATCACGAAGTCGCCGTCGGCGCGGCG
CAGCACGCCGGCGCGGTCGAACACCGAGGTGCCGCCGGTGTCCGGGGCGTA
