>Addgene plasmid #73190 | pSLC-246 | addgene partial sequence | sequence record 151364 | pGP704-R 5'-aacaagccagggatgtaacg-3'
GCCTCTCAAAGCAATTTTGAGTGACACAGGAACACTTAACGGCTGACATGGGAATTAGCCATGGTCCATA
TGAATATCCTCCTTAGTTCCTATTCCGAAGTTCCTATTCTCTAGAAAGTATAGGAACTTCAGAGCGATCC
TGACGTCCCCAAAGTGCCACCTGCATCGATGGCCCCCGATGGTAGTGTGGGGTCTCCCCATGCGAGAGTA
GGGAACTGCCAGGCATCAAATAAAACGAAAGGCTCAGTCGAAAGACTGGGCCTTTCGTTTTATCTGTTGT
TTGTCGGTGAACGCTCTCCTGAGTAGGACAAATCCGCCGGGAGCGGATTTGAACGTTGCGAAGCAACGGC
CCGGAGGGTG
