>Addgene plasmid #73190 | pSLC-246 | addgene partial sequence | sequence record 152788 | rhaB-Fwd 5'-GTTCATCTTTCCCTGGTTGC-3'
GGCGCTTTTTAGACTGGTCGTAATGAAATTCAGCAGGATCACCATATGAGGAGGTAAAATAGATGTCCTA
CGACTACGAGAAAACCAGCCTCACCCTCTACCGGGCGGTATTCAAGGCCAACTACGACGGCGACGTCGGT
CGCTACCTGCATCCCGACAAGGAACTCGCCGAGGCTGCGGAAGTCGCCCCGCTGCTGCATCCGACCTTCG
ACAGCCCCAACACCCCTGGCGTCCCCGCCCGCGCGCCGGACATCGTCGCCGGCCGCGACGGCCTCTACGC
CCCGGACACCGGCGGCACCTCGGTGTTCGACCGCGCCGGCGTGCTGCGCCGCGCCGACGGCGACTTCGTG
ATACCCGACGGCACCGACATCCCGCCGGACCTTAAGGTGAAGCAGGACAGCTACAACAAGCGCCTGCAAG
CCACCCACTACACCATCATGCCGGCCAAGCCGATGTACCGGGAGGTCCTCATGGGCCAACTGGACAACTT
CGTGCGCAACGCCATCCGCCGCCAATGGGAAAAAGCCCGCGGGCTCTAGGGATCCGCGAATTCTCATGTT
TGACAGCTTATCACTGATCAGTGAATTAATGGCGATGACGCATCCTCACGATAATATCCGGGTAGGCGCA
ATCACTTTCGTCTCTACTCCGTTACAAAGCGAGGCTGGGTATTTCCCGGCCTTTCTGTTATCCGAAATCC
ACTGAAAGCACAGCGGCTGGCTGAGGAGATAAATAATAAACGAGGGGCTGTATGCACAAAGCATCTTCTG
TTGAGTTAAGAACGAGTATCGAGATGGCACATAGCCTTGCTCAAATTGGAATCAGGTTTGTGCCAATACC
AGTAGAAACAGACGAAGAAGCTAGCTTTGCACTGGATGGGCCGCGGAGGATCGCTTTTGAAGCTGGGGTG
GGCGAAGAACTCCAGCATGAGATCCCCGCGCTGGAGGATCATCCAGCCGGCGTCCCGGAAAACGATTCCG
AAGCCCAACCTTT
